>Addgene plasmid #37369 | pT7-EGFP-C1-HsNot6L | depositor full sequence | sequence record 47074 | pT7-EGFP-C1-HsNot6L sequence 6440 bps
TAGTTATTAATAGTAATCAATTACGGGGTCATTAGTTCATAGCCCATATATGGAGTTCCGCGTTACATAA
CTTACGGTAAATGGCCCGCCTGGCTGACCGCCCAACGACCCCCGCCCATTGACGTCAATAATGACGTATG
TTCCCATAGTAACGCCAATAGGGACTTTCCATTGACGTCAATGGGTGGAGTATTTACGGTAAACTGCCCA
CTTGGCAGTACATCAAGTGTATCATATGCCAAGTACGCCCCCTATTGACGTCAATGACGGTAAATGGCCC
GCCTGGCATTATGCCCAGTACATGACCTTATGGGACTTTCCTACTTGGCAGTACATCTACGTATTAGTCA
TCGCTATTACCATGGTGATGCGGTTTTGGCAGTACATCAATGGGCGTGGATAGCGGTTTGACTCACGGGG
ATTTCCAAGTCTCCACCCCATTGACGTCAATGGGAGTTTGTTTTGGCACCAAAATCAACGGGACTTTCCA
AAATGTCGTAACAACTCCGCCCCATTGACGCAAATGGGCGGTAGGCGTGTACGGTGGGAGGTCTATATAA
GCAGAGCTCTCTGGCTAACTAGAGAACCCACTGCTTACTGGCTTATCGAAATTAATACGACTCACTATAG
GGAGACCCAAGCTCTAGCGCTACCGGTCGCCACCATGGTGAGCAAGGGCGAGGAGCTGTTCACCGGGGTG
GTGCCCATCCTGGTCGAGCTGGACGGCGACGTAAACGGCCACAAGTTCAGCGTGTCCGGCGAGGGCGAGG
GCGATGCCACCTACGGCAAGCTGACCCTGAAGTTCATCTGCACCACCGGCAAGCTGCCCGTGCCCTGGCC
CACCCTCGTGACCACCCTGACCTACGGCGTGCAGTGCTTCAGCCGCTACCCCGACCACATGAAGCAGCAC
GACTTCTTCAAGTCCGCCATGCCCGAAGGCTACGTCCAGGAGCGCACCATCTTCTTCAAGGACGACGGCA
ACTACAAGACCCGCGCCGAGGTGAAGTTCGAGGGCGACACCCTGGTGAACCGCATCGAGCTGAAGGGCAT
CGACTTCAAGGAGGACGGCAACATCCTGGGGCACAAGCTGGAGTACAACTACAACAGCCACAACGTCTAT
ATCATGGCCGACAAGCAGAAGAACGGCATCAAGGTGAACTTCAAGATCCGCCACAACATCGAGGACGGCA
GCGTGCAGCTCGCCGACCACTACCAGCAGAACACCCCCATCGGCGACGGCCCCGTGCTGCTGCCCGACAA
CCACTACCTGAGCACCCAGTCCGCCCTGAGCAAAGACCCCAACGAGAAGCGCGATCACATGGTCCTGCTG
GAGTTCGTGACCGCCGCCGGGATCACTCTCGGCATGGACGAGCTGTACAAGTCCGGACTCAGATCTCGAG
CTAGACTAATAGGGATGCCAAAGGAAAAATATGATCCTCCAGATCCTCGCAGAATTTATACCATCATGTC
AGCAGAGGAGGTAGCCAATGGGAAAAAATCTCACTGGGCAGAATTAGAAATCTCGGGTAGAGTGCGGAGC
CTAAGTACATCACTTTGGTCATTGACACACTTGACAGCGCTGCACCTAAATGACAATTACCTTAGTCGCA
TTCCACCTGATATTGCCAAGCTTCATAATCTGGTTTACCTGGATCTGTCATCCAATAAACTCAGAAGTTT
ACCAGCAGAACTAGGAAACATGGTGTCTCTCAGGGAATTGCTTTTAAATAACAATCTGTTACGGGTTTTG
CCTTATGAACTTGGTCGGCTCTTCCAGCTACAAACTCTAGGTTTGAAAGGCAATCCTTTATCACAGGATA
TTCTCAACTTATACCAGGACCCAGATGGAACCCGAAAGCTACTGAACTTCATGCTTGACAATCTCGCAGT
TCATCCAGAGCAGCTTCCTCCGAGGCCATGGATTACATTAAAAGAACGAGACCAAATTCTGCCGTCAGCA
TCATTCACGGTTATGTGTTACAATGTGTTATGTGATAAATACGCTACCCGGCAGCTATATGGCTATTGCC
CATCCTGGGCATTAAACTGGGAATACAGGAAAAAGGGAATTATGGAAGAAATTGTTAACTGTGACGCAGA
TATCATTAGTCTTCAGGAAGTGGAAACAGAGCAATACTTCACTCTCTTTCTGCCAGCATTGAAGGAGCGT
GGATATGATGGATTTTTTTCTCCAAAGTCACGTGCCAAAATCATGTCTGAGCAGGAGAGAAAGCATGTAG
ATGGTTGTGCAATATTCTTCAAAACAGAAAAATTTACATTGGTGCAGAAGCATACAGTGGAATTTAACCA
AGTGGCGATGGCTAATTCAGATGGATCCGAAGCTATGCTGAACAGAGTGATGACAAAAGATAACATTGGT
GTCGCTGTGGTATTAGAGGTCCACAAAGAACTATTTGGAGCAGGTATGAAGCCTATTCATGCTGCAGACA
AACAGCTGCTTATAGTGGCAAATGCCCACATGCATTGGGACCCAGAGTATTCTGATGTGAAGCTCATCCA
GACCATGATGTTTGTCTCAGAGGTTAAAAACATTCTGGAGAAAGCCTCTAGTAGGCCTGGAAGCCCAACT
GCAGATCCTAATTCCATCCCGCTGGTGCTATGTGCAGATCTTAACTCATTGCCAGATTCAGGTGTTGTGG
AATACTTAAGCAATGGAGGAGTAGCTGACAACCATAAAGACTTCAAGGAACTAAGGTACAATGAGTGTCT
TATGAACTTCAGCTGCAATGGAAAGAATGGAAGCTCAGAAGGGAGAATCACACATGGCTTCCAACTTAAG
AGCGCCTATGAAAATAACTTGATGCCTTACACCAATTACACCTTTGATTTCAAAGGCGTGATTGACTACA
TTTTCTATTCCAAGACTCATATGAACGTGCTTGGTGTCCTGGGGCCTTTAGATCCTCAATGGCTGGTTGA
GAACAACATCACTGGGTGTCCACACCCTCACATCCCTTCAGACCACTTCTCACTGTTAACACAACTTGAA
CTCCACCCTCCACTCCTGCCTCTTGTCAATGGTGTTCACTTGCCTAATCGGAGGTAGGAATTCTGCAGTC
GACGGTACCGCGGGCCCGGGATCCACCGGATCTAGATAACTGATCATAATCAGCCATACCACATTTGTAG
AGGTTTTACTTGCTTTAAAAAACCTCCCACACCTCCCCCTGAACCTGAAACATAAAATGAATGCAATTGT
TGTTGTTAACTTGTTTATTGCAGCTTATAATGGTTACAAATAAAGCAATAGCATCACAAATTTCACAAAT
AAAGCATTTTTTTCACTGCATTCTAGTTGTGGTTTGTCCAAACTCATCAATGTATCTTAACGCGTAAATT
GTAAGCGTTAATATTTTGTTAAAATTCGCGTTAAATTTTTGTTAAATCAGCTCATTTTTTAACCAATAGG
CCGAAATCGGCAAAATCCCTTATAAATCAAAAGAATAGACCGAGATAGGGT
[37 nt withheld, positions 3482-3518]
AAAGAACGTGGACTCCAACGTCAAAGG
[49 nt withheld, positions 3546-3594]
T
[91 nt withheld, positions 3596-3686]
G
[124 nt withheld, positions 3688-3811]
CAGGTGGCACTTTTCGGGGAAATGTGCGCGGAACCCCTATTTGTTTATTTTTCTAAATACATTCAAATAT
GTATCCGCTCATGAGACAATAACCCTGATAAATGCTTCAATAATATTGAAAAAGGAAGAGTCCTGAGGCG
GAAAGAACCAGCTGTGGAATGTGTGTCAGTTAGGGTGTGGAAAGTCCCCAGGCTCCCCAGCAGGCAGAAG
TATGCAAAGCATGCATCTCAATTAGTCAGCAACCAGGTGTGGAAAGTCCCCAGGCTCCCCAGCAGGCAGA
AGTATGCAAAGCATGCATCTCAATTAGTCAGCAACCATAGTCCCGCCCCTAACTCCGCCCATCCCGCCCC
TAACTCCGCCCAGTTCCGCCCATTCTCCGCCCCATGGCTGACTAATTTTTTTTATTTATGCAGAGGCCGA
GGCCGCCTCGGCCTCTGAGCTATTCCAGAAGTAGTGAGGAGGCTTTTTTGGAGGCCTAGGCTTTTGCAAA
GATCGATCAAGAGACAGGATGAGGATCGTTTCGCATGATTGAACAAGATGGATTGCACGCAGGTTCTCCG
GCCGCTTGGGTGGAGAGGCTATTCGGCTATGACTGGGCACAACAGACAATCGGCTGCTCTGATGCCGCCG
TGTTCCGGCTGTCAGCGCAGGGGCGCCCGGTTCTTTTTGTCAAGACCGACCTGTCCGGTGCCCTGAATGA
ACTGCAAGACGAGGCAGCGCGGCTATCGTGGCTGGCCACGACGGGCGTTCCTTGCGCAGCTGTGCTCGAC
GTTGTCACTGAAGCGGGAAGGGACTGGCTGCTATTGGGCGAAGTGCCGGGGCAGGATCTCCTGTCATCTC
ACCTTGCTCCTGCCGAGAAAGTATCCATCATGGCTGATGCAATGCGGCGGCTGCATACGCTTGATCCGGC
TACCTGCCCATTCGACCACCAAGCGAAACATCGCATCGAGCGAGCACGTACTCGGATGGAAGCCGGTCTT
GTCGATCAGGATGATCTGGACGAAGAGCATCAGGGGCTCGCGCCAGCCGAACTGTTCGCCAGGCTCAAGG
CGAGCATGCCCGACGGCGAGGATCTCGTCGTGACCCATGGCGATGCCTGCTTGCCGAATATCATGGTGGA
AAATGGCCGCTTTTCTGGATTCATCGACTGTGGCCGGCTGGGTGTGGCGGACCGCTATCAGGACATAGCG
TTGGCTACCCGTGATATTGCTGAAGAGCTTGGCGGCGAATGGGCTGACCGCTTCCTCGTGCTTTACGGTA
TCGCCGCTCCCGATTCGCAGCGCATCGCCTTCTATCGCCTTCTTGACGAGTTCTTCTGAGCGGGACTCTG
GGGTTCGAAATGACCGACCAAGCGACGCCCAACCTGCCATCACGAGATTTCGATTCCACCGCCGCCTTCT
ATGAAAGGTTGGGCTTCGGAATCGTTTTCCGGGACGCCGGCTGGATGATCCTCCAGCGCGGGGATCTCAT
GCTGGAGTTCTTCGCCCACCCTAGGGGGAGGCTAACTGAAACACGGAAGGAGACAATACCGGAAGGAACC
CGCGCTATGACGGCAATAAAAAGACAGAATAAAACGCACGGTGTTGGGTCGTTTGTTCATAAACGCGGGG
TTCGGTCCCAGGGCTGGCACTCTGTCGATACCCCACCGAGACCCCATTGGGGCCAATACGCCCGCGTTTC
TTCCTTTTCCCCACCCCACCCCCCAAGTTCGGGTGAAGGCCCAGGGCTCGCAGCCAACGTCGGGGCGGCA
GGCCCTGCCATAGCCTCAGGTTACTCATATATACTTTAGATTGATTTAAAACTTCATTTTTAATTTAAAA
GGATCTAGGTGAAGATCCTTTTTGATAATCTCATGACCAAAATCCCTTAACGTGAGTTTTCGTTCCACTG
AGCGTCAGACCCCGTAGAAAAGATCAAAGGATCTTCTTGAGATCCTTTTTTTCTGCGCGTAATCTGCTGC
TTGCAAACAAAAAAACCACCGCTACCAGCGGTGGTTTGTTTGCCGGATCAAGAGCTACCAACTCTTTTTC
CGAAGGTAACTGGCTTCAGCAGAGCGCAGATACCAAATACTGTCCTTCTAGTGTAGCCGTAGTTAGGCCA
CCACTTCAAGAACTCTGTAGCACCGCCTACATACCTCGCTCTGCTAATCCTGTTACCAGTGGCTGCTGCC
AGTGGCGATAAGTCGTGTCTTACCGGGTTGGACTCAAGACGATAGTTACCGGATAAGGCGCAGCGGTCGG
GCTGAACGGGGGGTTCGTGCACACAGCCCAGCTTGGAGCGAACGACCTACACCGAACTGAGATACCTACA
GCGTGAGCTATGAGAAAGCGCCACGCTTCCCGAAGGGAGAAAGGCGGACAGGTATCCGGTAAGCGGCAGG
GTCGGAACAGGAGAGCGCACGAGGGAGCTTCCAGGGGGAAACGCCTGGTATCTTTATAGTCCTGTCGGGT
TTCGCCACCTCTGACTTGAGCGTCGATTTTTGTGATGCTCGTCAGGGGGGCGGAGCCTATGGAAAAACGC
CAGCAACGCGGCCTTTTTACGGTTCCTGGCCTTTTGCTGGCCTTTTGCTCACATGTTCTTTCCTGCGTTA
TCCCCTGATTCTGTGGATAACCGTATTACCGCCATGCAT
Features (pLannotate 1.2.2; 18 found; start..end, strand, type, name):
     61..364     +  enhancer       CMV enhancer: human cytomegalovirus immediate early enhancer
    365..568     +  promoter       CMV promoter: human cytomegalovirus (CMV) immediate early promoter
    564..597     +  LTR            5' LTR (truncated) (fragment): truncated 5' long terminal repeat (LTR) from HIV-1
    613..631     +  promoter       T7 promoter: promoter for bacteriophage T7 RNA polymerase
    665..1381    +  CDS            EGFP: EGFP is a basic (constitutively fluorescent) green fluorescent protein published in 1996, derived from Aequorea victoria. It is reported to be a rapidly-maturing weak dimer with moderate acid sensitivity.
   1382..1402    +  misc_feature   MCS (fragment): multiple cloning site
   1403..3064    +  CDS            CNOT6L: CNO6L_HUMAN - Also known as CCR4B From Homo sapiens (Human).
   3068..3104    +  misc_feature   MCS (fragment): multiple cloning site
   3121..3205    +  CDS            large T antigen (fragment): large T antigen from SV40 (simian virus 40)
   3228..3349    +  polyA_signal   SV40 poly(A) signal: SV40 polyadenylation signal
   3383..3811    -  rep_origin     f1 ori (sequence partly withheld): f1 bacteriophage origin of replication; arrow indicates direction of (+) strand synthesis
   3838..3942    +  promoter       AmpR promoter: bla
   3944..4301    +  promoter       SV40 promoter: SV40 enhancer and early promoter
   4336..5130    +  CDS            NeoR/KanR: aminoglycoside phosphotransferase from Tn5; aph(3')-II (or nptII); confers resistance to neomycin, kanamycin, and G418 (Geneticin®)
   5151..5303    +  CDS            ble (fragment): BLE_KLEPN - Experimental evidence at protein level: Swiss-Prot protein existence level 1. Binding protein with a strong affinity to the bleomycin family of antibiotics. Binds to CL990; an antimitotic-antibiotic compound. From Klebsiella pneumoniae.
   5362..5409    +  polyA_signal   HSV TK poly(A) signal: herpes simplex virus thymidine kinase polyadenylation signal (Cole and Stacy, 1985)
   5500..5516    -  polyA_signal   bGH poly(A) signal (fragment): bovine growth hormone polyadenylation signal
   5738..6326    +  rep_origin     ori: high-copy-number ColE1/pMB1/pBR322/pUC origin of replication
