[The description below was written by a language model from this plasmid's Addgene catalogue record and pLannotate feature annotations shown in this document.]
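Description:
pT7-EGFP-C1-HsNot6L is a 6,440 bp mammalian expression plasmid built on the Clontech pEGFP-C1 backbone. It produces human CNOT6L (also called Not6L or CCR4b), a deadenylase subunit of the CCR4-NOT complex, as a fusion with EGFP at its N terminus. The 1,665 bp insert was cloned between the XhoI and EcoRI sites of the multiple cloning site, both of which are retained. This places the CNOT6L coding sequence directly downstream of and in frame with EGFP. Transcription in mammalian cells is driven by the CMV immediate-early enhancer and promoter and terminated by the SV40 polyadenylation signal. The backbone was modified by adding a bacteriophage T7 promoter between the CMV promoter and the EGFP start. The same fusion can therefore also be transcribed by T7 RNA polymerase, for example for in vitro transcription and translation.

The plasmid is propagated in E. coli at high copy number from a ColE1/pUC-type origin, and it also carries an f1 origin for single-stranded DNA production. One NeoR/KanR (Tn5 aminoglycoside phosphotransferase) cassette serves both hosts. A bacterial promoter drives kanamycin resistance in E. coli, and the SV40 early promoter with the HSV TK polyadenylation signal confers G418 resistance in mammalian cells. The automated annotation also lists several short fragments (HIV-1 LTR, large T antigen, ble, bGH poly(A)). These are probably partial sequence matches within standard backbone regions rather than functional elements.

The associated publication concerns recruitment of cytoplasmic deadenylase complexes to miRNA targets by GW182 proteins. This fits use of the construct to express GFP-tagged CNOT6L for protein interaction or localisation studies in human cells.
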