Addgene plasmid #37369: pT7-EGFP-C1-HsNot6L
Depositing lab: Elisa Izaurralde. Publication: GW182 proteins directly recruit cytoplasmic deadenylase complexes to miRNA targets. Braun JE, Huntzinger E, Fauser M, Izaurralde E. Mol Cell. 2011 Oct 7;44(1):120-33. 10.1016/j.molcel.2011.09.007 PubMed 21981923.
Backbone
  Vector backbone: pEGFP-C1
  Backbone manufacturer: Clontech
  Backbone size w/o insert (bp): 4775
  Total vector size (bp): 6440
  Modifications to backbone: T7-promoter upstream of the EGFP-gene.
  Vector type: Mammalian Expression
  Selectable markers: Neomycin (select with G418)
Growth in bacteria
  Bacterial resistance: Kanamycin, 50 μg/mL
  Growth temperature: 37°C
  Growth strain: DH5alpha
  Copy number: High Copy
Gene/Insert
  Gene/Insert name: HsNot6L (alt name: CNOT6L)
  Species: H. sapiens (human)
  Insert size (bp): 1665
  GenBank ID: NM_144571
  Entrez Gene: CNOT6L (a.k.a. CCR4b)
  Promoter: CMV
  Tag / fusion protein: EGFP (N terminal on backbone)
  Cloning method: Restriction Enzyme; 5′ cloning site XhoI (not destroyed); 3′ cloning site EcoRI (not destroyed)
  Sequencing primers: 5′ EGFP-C; 3′ SV40pA-R
Terms and licenses: Academic/Nonprofit Terms; Industry Terms: Not Available to Industry
How to cite: pT7-EGFP-C1-HsNot6L was a gift from Elisa Izaurralde (Addgene plasmid # 37369 ; http://n2t.net/addgene:37369 ; RRID:Addgene_37369)
