>Addgene plasmid #37369 | pT7-EGFP-C1-HsNot6L | addgene partial sequence | sequence record 49339 | EGFP-C 5'-CATGGTCCTGCTGGAGTTCGTG-3'
CTCGGCATGGACGAGCTGTACAAGTCCGGACTCAGATCTCGAGCTAGACTAATAGGGATGCCAAAGGAAA
AATATGATCCTCCAGATCCTCGCAGAATTTATACCATCATGTCAGCAGAGGAGGTAGCCAATGGGAAAAA
ATCTCACTGGGCAGAATTAGAAATCTCGGGTAGAGTGCGGAGCCTAAGTACATCACTTTGGTCATTGACA
CACTTGACAGCGCTGCACCTAAATGACAATTACCTTAGTCGCATTCCACCTGATATTGCCAAGCTTCATA
ATCTGGTTTACCTGGATCTGTCATCCAATAAACTCAGAAGTTTACCAGCAGAACTAGGAAACATGGTGTC
TCTCAGGGAATTGCTTTTAAATAACAATCTGTTACGGGTTTTGCCTTATGAACTTGGTCGGCTCTTCCAG
CTACAAACTCTAGGTTTGAAAGGCAATCCTTTATCACAGGATATTCTCAACTTATACCAGGACCCAGATG
GAACCCGAAAGCTACTGAACTTCATGCTTGACAATCTCGCAGTTCATCCAGAGCAGCTTCCTCCGAGGCC
ATGGATTACATTAAAAGAACGAGACCAAATTCTGCCGTCAGCATCATTCACGGTTATGTGTTACAATGTG
TTATGTGATAAATACGCTACCCGGCAGCTATATGGCTATTGCCCATCCTGGGCATTAAACTGGGAATACA
GGAAAAAGGGAATTATGGAAGAAATTGTTAACTGTGACGCAGATATCATTAGTCTTCAGGAAGTGGAAAC
AGAGCAATACTTCACTCTCTTTCTGCCAGCATTGAAGGAGCGTGGATATGATGGATTTTTTTCTCCAAAG
TCACGTGCCAAAATCATGTCTGAGCAGGAGAGAAAGCATGTAGATGGTTGTGCAATATTCTTCAAAA
